Addgene plasmid #201385: H_NLS 80kDa
Purpose: Nucleocytoplasmic transport probe
Depositing lab: Pere Roca-Cusachs. Depositing organization: Institut de Bioenginyeria de Catalunya (IBEC).
Backbone
  Vector backbone: pEGFP-C3
  Vector type: Mammalian Expression
Growth in bacteria
  Bacterial resistance: Kanamycin, 50 μg/mL
  Growth temperature: 37°C
  Growth strain: DH5alpha
  Copy number: High Copy
Gene/Insert
  Gene/Insert name: (NLS)SV40-EGFP-8PrA
  Species: Synthetic
  Cloning method: Ligation Independent Cloning
Terms and licenses: Academic/Nonprofit Terms; Industry Terms: Not Available to Industry
Depositor comments: Internal lab code: IG086/P577. Related to Andreu, Ignasi Granero-Moya et al. 2022 Nat Cell Biol. (https://pubmed.ncbi.nlm.nih.gov/35681009/)
How to cite: H_NLS 80kDa was a gift from Pere Roca-Cusachs (Addgene plasmid # 201385 ; http://n2t.net/addgene:201385 ; RRID:Addgene_201385)
