[The description below was written by a language model from this plasmid's Addgene catalogue record and pLannotate feature annotations shown in this document.]
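Description:
H_NLS 80kDa is a mammalian expression plasmid built on the pEGFP-C3 backbone and deposited as a nucleocytoplasmic transport probe. It is maintained in E. coli through a high-copy ColE1/pUC-type origin and selected with kanamycin. The Tn5 NeoR/KanR gene is driven by tandem bacterial (bla) and SV40 early promoters and ends with an HSV TK polyadenylation signal, so the same marker can also confer G418 resistance in mammalian cells. An f1 origin is also present. The short ble and bGH poly(A) fragments detected nearby appear to be backbone remnants rather than functional parts.

The payload is a synthetic fusion recorded as (NLS)SV40-EGFP-8PrA, expressed from the human CMV immediate-early enhancer and promoter. The feature table annotates EGFP followed by an extended stretch matching the immunoglobulin-binding domains of Staphylococcus aureus protein A, consistent with the eight PrA repeats named in the insert. The SV40 nuclear localisation signal is not annotated separately, but there is unannotated sequence between the promoter and EGFP where it could lie. In this design the NLS would direct active nuclear import, EGFP reports the protein's localisation, and the repeated PrA domains presumably serve as inert bulk. The "80kDa" in the name presumably refers to the resulting size of the probe; the meaning of the "H" prefix is not stated.

Downstream of the repeats are a His-tag fragment, a SET1 solubility-tag fragment and a T7 terminator, probably carried over from a bacterial expression source, then a partial SV40 poly(A) signal. The probe is suited to imaging the nuclear-to-cytoplasmic distribution of a cargo of defined size in live cells.
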