Features (pLannotate 1.2.2; 17 found; start..end, strand, type, name):
     51..354     +  enhancer       CMV enhancer: human cytomegalovirus immediate early enhancer
    355..558     +  promoter       CMV promoter: human cytomegalovirus (CMV) immediate early promoter
    645..1358    +  CDS            EGFP: EGFP is a basic (constitutively fluorescent) green fluorescent protein published in 1996, derived from Aequorea victoria. It is reported to be a rapidly-maturing weak dimer with moderate acid sensitivity.
   1314..2192    +  CDS            spa (fragment): SPA_STAAE - Experimental evidence at protein level: Swiss-Prot protein existence level 1. Plays a role in the inhibition of the host innate and adaptive immune responses. Possesses five immunoglobulin-binding domains that capture both the fragment crystallizable region (Fc region) and the Fab region (part of Ig that identifies antigen) of immunoglobulins (By similarity). In turn, Staphylococcus aureus is protected from phagocytic killing via inhibition of Ig Fc region. In addition, the host elicited B-cell response is prevented due to a decrease of antibody-secreting cell proliferation that en
   2481..2732    +  CDS            protein A (fragment): immunoglobulin binding domains of Staphylocuccus aureus protein A
   2742..2759    +  CDS            9xHis (fragment): 9xHis affinity tag
   2769..2818    +  CDS            SET1 (fragment): solubility-enhancement tag derived from T7 phage gene 10B
   2826..2873    +  terminator     T7 terminator: transcription terminator for bacteriophage T7 RNA polymerase
   2898..2929    +  polyA_signal   SV40 poly(A) signal (fragment): SV40 polyadenylation signal
   2963..3391    -  rep_origin     f1 ori (sequence partly withheld): f1 bacteriophage origin of replication; arrow indicates direction of (+) strand synthesis
   3418..3522    +  promoter       AmpR promoter: bla
   3591..3801    +  promoter       SV40 promoter: SV40 early promoter
   3844..4638    +  CDS            NeoR/KanR: aminoglycoside phosphotransferase from Tn5; aph(3')-II (or nptII); confers resistance to neomycin, kanamycin, and G418 (Geneticin®)
   4659..4811    +  CDS            ble (fragment): BLE_KLEPN - Experimental evidence at protein level: Swiss-Prot protein existence level 1. Binding protein with a strong affinity to the bleomycin family of antibiotics. Binds to CL990; an antimitotic-antibiotic compound. From Klebsiella pneumoniae.
   4870..4917    +  polyA_signal   HSV TK poly(A) signal: herpes simplex virus thymidine kinase polyadenylation signal (Cole and Stacy, 1985)
   5008..5024    -  polyA_signal   bGH poly(A) signal (fragment): bovine growth hormone polyadenylation signal
   5246..5834    +  rep_origin     ori: high-copy-number ColE1/pMB1/pBR322/pUC origin of replication
>Addgene plasmid #201385 | H_NLS 80kDa | addgene full sequence | sequence record 399866 | Addgene NGS Result
TAGTAATCAATTACGGGGTCATTAGTTCATAGCCCATATATGGAGTTCCGCGTTACATAACTTACGGTAA
ATGGCCCGCCTGGCTGACCGCCCAACGACCCCCGCCCATTGACGTCAATAATGACGTATGTTCCCATAGT
AACGCCAATAGGGACTTTCCATTGACGTCAATGGGTGGAGTATTTACGGTAAACTGCCCACTTGGCAGTA
CATCAAGTGTATCATATGCCAAGTACGCCCCCTATTGACGTCAATGACGGTAAATGGCCCGCCTGGCATT
ATGCCCAGTACATGACCTTATGGGACTTTCCTACTTGGCAGTACATCTACGTATTAGTCATCGCTATTAC
CATGGTGATGCGGTTTTGGCAGTACATCAATGGGCGTGGATAGCGGTTTGACTCACGGGGATTTCCAAGT
CTCCACCCCATTGACGTCAATGGGAGTTTGTTTTGGCACCAAAATCAACGGGACTTTCCAAAATGTCGTA
ACAACTCCGCCCCATTGACGCAAATGGGCGGTAGGCGTGTACGGTGGGAGGTCTATATAAGCAGAGCTGG
TTTAGTGAACCGTCAGATCCGCTAGCGCTACCGGTCGCCACCATGGGCCCAAAAAAGAAAAGAAAAGTTG
GAGGCGGGGGCAGCGTGAGCAAGGGCGAGGAGCTGTTCACCGGGGTGGTGCCCATCCTGGTCGAGCTGGA
CGGCGACGTAAACGGCCACAAGTTCAGCGTGTCCGGCGAGGGCGAGGGCGATGCCACCTACGGCAAGCTG
ACCCTGAAGTTCATCTGCACCACCGGCAAGCTGCCCGTGCCCTGGCCCACCCTCGTGACCACCCTGACCT
ACGGCGTGCAGTGCTTCAGCCGCTACCCCGACCACATGAAGCAGCACGACTTCTTCAAGTCCGCCATGCC
CGAAGGCTACGTCCAGGAGCGCACCATCTTCTTCAAGGACGACGGCAACTACAAGACCCGCGCCGAGGTG
AAGTTCGAGGGCGACACCCTGGTGAACCGCATCGAGCTGAAGGGCATCGACTTCAAGGAGGACGGCAACA
TCCTGGGGCACAAGCTGGAGTACAACTACAACAGCCACAACGTCTATATCATGGCCGACAAGCAGAAGAA
CGGCATCAAGGTGAACTTCAAGATCCGCCACAACATCGAGGACGGCAGCGTGCAGCTCGCCGACCACTAC
CAGCAGAACACCCCCATCGGCGACGGCCCCGTGCTGCTGCCCGACAACCACTACCTGAGCACCCAGTCCG
CCCTGAGCAAAGACCCCAACGAGAAGCGCGATCACATGGTCCTGCTGGAGTTCGTGACCGCCGCCGGGAT
CACTCTCGGCATGGACGAGCTGTACAAGAAGCTTGCTCAACAAAATGCTTTTTATCAAGTCTTAAATATG
CCTAACTTAAATGCTGATCAACGCAATGGTTTTATCCAAAGCCTTAAAGATGATCCAAGCCAAAGTGCTA
ACGTTTTAGGTGAAGCTCAAAAACTTAATGACTCTCAAGCTCCAAAAGCTGATGCGCAACAAAATAACTT
CAACAAAGATCAACAAAGCGCCTTCTATGAAATCTTGAACATGCCTAACTTAAACGAAGCGCAACGTAAC
GGCTTCATTCAAAGTCTTAAAGACGACCCAAGCCAAAGCACTAACGTTTTAGGTGAAGCTAAAAAATTAA
ACGAATCTCAAGCACCGAAAGCTGATAACAATTTCAACAAAGAACAACAAAATGCTTTCTATGAAATCTT
GAATATGCCTAACTTAAACGAAGAACAACGCAATGGTTTCATCCAAAGCTTAAAAGATGACCCAAGCCAA
AGTGCTAACCTATTGTCAGAAGCTAAAAAGTTAAATGAATCTCAAGCACCGAAAGCGGATAACAAATTCA
ACAAAGAACAACAAAATGCTTTCTATGAAATCTTACATTTACCTAACTTAAACGAAGAACAACGCAATGG
TTTCATCCAAAGCCTAAAAGATGACCCAAGCCAAAGCGCTAACCTTTTAGCAGAAGCTAAAAAGCTAAAT
GATGCTCAAGCACCAAAAGCTCAACAAAATGCTTTTTATCAAGTCTTAAATATGCCTAACTTAAATGCTG
ATCAACGCAATGGTTTTATCCAAAGCCTTAAAGATGATCCAAGCCAAAGTGCTAACGTTTTAGGTGAAGC
TCAAAAACTTAATGACTCTCAAGCTCCAAAAGCTGATGCGCAACAAAATAACTTCAACAAAGATCAACAA
AGCGCCTTCTATGAAATCTTGAACATGCCTAACTTAAACGAAGCGCAACGTAACGGCTTCATTCAAAGTC
TTAAAGACGACCCAAGCCAAAGCACTAACGTTTTAGGTGAAGCTAAAAAATTAAACGAATCTCAAGCACC
GAAAGCTGATAACAATTTCAACAAAGAACAACAAAATGCTTTCTATGAAATCTTGAATATGCCTAACTTA
AACGAAGAACAACGCAATGGTTTCATCCAAAGCTTAAAAGATGACCCAAGCCAAAGTGCTAACCTATTGT
CAGAAGCTAAAAAGTTAAATGAATCTCAAGCACCGAAAGCGGATAACAAATTCAACAAAGAACAACAAAA
TGCTTTCTATGAAATCTTACATTTACCTAACTTAAACGAAGAACAACGCAATGGTTTCATCCAAAGCCTA
AAAGATGACCCAAGCCAAAGCGCTAACCTTTTAGCAGAAGCTAAAAAGCTAAATGATGCTCAAGCACCAA
AATAACTCGAGCACCACCACCACCACCACTGAGATCCGGCTGCTAACAAAGCCCGAAAGGAAGCTGAGTT
GGCTGCTGCCACCGCTGAGCAATAACTAGCATAACCCCTTGGGGCCTCTAAACGGGTCTTGAGGGGTTTT
TTGCTGAAAGGAGGAACTATATCCGGATGTGGTTTGTCCAAACTCATCAATGTATCTTAACGCGTAAATT
GTAAGCGTTAATATTTTGTTAAAATTCGCGTTAAATTTTTGTTAAATCAGCTCATTTTTTAACCAATAGG
CCGAAATCGGCAAAATCCCTTATAAATCAAAAGAATAGACCGAGATAGGGT
[37 nt withheld, positions 3062-3098]
AAAGAACGTGGACTCCAACGTCAAAGG
[49 nt withheld, positions 3126-3174]
T
[91 nt withheld, positions 3176-3266]
G
[124 nt withheld, positions 3268-3391]
CAGGTGGCACTTTTCGGGGAAATGTGCGCGGAACCCCTATTTGTTTATTTTTCTAAATACATTCAAATAT
GTATCCGCTCATGAGACAATAACCCTGATAAATGCTTCAATAATATTGAAAAAGGAAGAGTCCTGAGGCG
GAAAGAACCAGCTGTGGAATGTGTGTCAGTTAGGGTGTGGAAAGTCCCCAGGCTCCCCAGCAGGCAGAAG
TATGCAAAGCATGCATCTCAATTAGTCAGCAACCATAGTCCCGCCCCTAACTCCGCCCATCCCGCCCCTA
ACTCCGCCCAGTTCCGCCCATTCTCCGCCCCATGGCTGACTAATTTTTTTTATTTATGCAGAGGCCGAGG
CCGCCTCGGCCTCTGAGCTATTCCAGAAGTAGTGAGGAGGCTTTTTTGGAGGCCTAGGCTTTTGCAAAGA
TCGATCAAGAGACAGGATGAGGATCGTTTCGCATGATTGAACAAGATGGATTGCACGCAGGTTCTCCGGC
CGCTTGGGTGGAGAGGCTATTCGGCTATGACTGGGCACAACAGACAATCGGCTGCTCTGATGCCGCCGTG
TTCCGGCTGTCAGCGCAGGGGCGCCCGGTTCTTTTTGTCAAGACCGACCTGTCCGGTGCCCTGAATGAAC
TGCAAGACGAGGCAGCGCGGCTATCGTGGCTGGCCACGACGGGCGTTCCTTGCGCAGCTGTGCTCGACGT
TGTCACTGAAGCGGGAAGGGACTGGCTGCTATTGGGCGAAGTGCCGGGGCAGGATCTCCTGTCATCTCAC
CTTGCTCCTGCCGAGAAAGTATCCATCATGGCTGATGCAATGCGGCGGCTGCATACGCTTGATCCGGCTA
CCTGCCCATTCGACCACCAAGCGAAACATCGCATCGAGCGAGCACGTACTCGGATGGAAGCCGGTCTTGT
CGATCAGGATGATCTGGACGAAGAGCATCAGGGGCTCGCGCCAGCCGAACTGTTCGCCAGGCTCAAGGCG
AGCATGCCCGACGGCGAGGATCTCGTCGTGACCCATGGCGATGCCTGCTTGCCGAATATCATGGTGGAAA
ATGGCCGCTTTTCTGGATTCATCGACTGTGGCCGGCTGGGTGTGGCGGACCGCTATCAGGACATAGCGTT
GGCTACCCGTGATATTGCTGAAGAGCTTGGCGGCGAATGGGCTGACCGCTTCCTCGTGCTTTACGGTATC
GCCGCTCCCGATTCGCAGCGCATCGCCTTCTATCGCCTTCTTGACGAGTTCTTCTGAGCGGGACTCTGGG
GTTCGAAATGACCGACCAAGCGACGCCCAACCTGCCATCACGAGATTTCGATTCCACCGCCGCCTTCTAT
GAAAGGTTGGGCTTCGGAATCGTTTTCCGGGACGCCGGCTGGATGATCCTCCAGCGCGGGGATCTCATGC
TGGAGTTCTTCGCCCACCCTAGGGGGAGGCTAACTGAAACACGGAAGGAGACAATACCGGAAGGAACCCG
CGCTATGACGGCAATAAAAAGACAGAATAAAACGCACGGTGTTGGGTCGTTTGTTCATAAACGCGGGGTT
CGGTCCCAGGGCTGGCACTCTGTCGATACCCCACCGAGACCCCATTGGGGCCAATACGCCCGCGTTTCTT
CCTTTTCCCCACCCCACCCCCCAAGTTCGGGTGAAGGCCCAGGGCTCGCAGCCAACGTCGGGGCGGCAGG
CCCTGCCATAGCCTCAGGTTACTCATATATACTTTAGATTGATTTAAAACTTCATTTTTAATTTAAAAGG
ATCTAGGTGAAGATCCTTTTTGATAATCTCATGACCAAAATCCCTTAACGTGAGTTTTCGTTCCACTGAG
CGTCAGACCCCGTAGAAAAGATCAAAGGATCTTCTTGAGATCCTTTTTTTCTGCGCGTAATCTGCTGCTT
GCAAACAAAAAAACCACCGCTACCAGCGGTGGTTTGTTTGCCGGATCAAGAGCTACCAACTCTTTTTCCG
AAGGTAACTGGCTTCAGCAGAGCGCAGATACCAAATACTGTTCTTCTAGTGTAGCCGTAGTTAGGCCACC
ACTTCAAGAACTCTGTAGCACCGCCTACATACCTCGCTCTGCTAATCCTGTTACCAGTGGCTGCTGCCAG
TGGCGATAAGTCGTGTCTTACCGGGTTGGACTCAAGACGATAGTTACCGGATAAGGCGCAGCGGTCGGGC
TGAACGGGGGGTTCGTGCACACAGCCCAGCTTGGAGCGAACGACCTACACCGAACTGAGATACCTACAGC
GTGAGCTATGAGAAAGCGCCACGCTTCCCGAAGGGAGAAAGGCGGACAGGTATCCGGTAAGCGGCAGGGT
CGGAACAGGAGAGCGCACGAGGGAGCTTCCAGGGGGAAACGCCTGGTATCTTTATAGTCCTGTCGGGTTT
CGCCACCTCTGACTTGAGCGTCGATTTTTGTGATGCTCGTCAGGGGGGCGGAGCCTATGGAAAAACGCCA
GCAACGCGGCCTTTTTACGGTTCCTGGCCTTTTGCTGGCCTTTTGCTCACATGTTCTTTCCTGCGTTATC
CCCTGATTCTGTGGATAACCGTATTACCGCCATGCATTAGTTATTAA
